Addgene plasmid #73113: CD58-CD4d3+4-bio
Purpose: EXPRESs plasmid for human erythrocyte surface proteins encoding CD58 with rat CD4d3+4-bio
Depositing lab: Gavin Wright. Depositing organization: Wellcome Sanger Institute. Publication: Basigin is a receptor essential for erythrocyte invasion by Plasmodium falciparum. Crosnier C, Bustamante LY, Bartholdson SJ, Bei AK, Theron M, Uchikawa M, Mboup S, Ndir O, Kwiatkowski DP, Duraisingh MT, Rayner JC, Wright GJ. Nature. 2011 Nov 9;480(7378):534-7. doi: 10.1038/nature10606. PubMed 22080952.
Backbone
  Vector backbone: pTT3
  Backbone manufacturer: Yves Durocher, NRC
  Backbone size w/o insert (bp): 6000
  Total vector size (bp): 7238
  Vector type: Mammalian Expression
Growth in bacteria
  Bacterial resistance: Ampicillin, 100 μg/mL
  Growth temperature: 37°C
  Growth strain: DH5alpha
  Copy number: Unknown
Gene/Insert
  Gene/Insert name: CD58
  Species: H. sapiens (human)
  Entrez Gene: CD58 (a.k.a. LFA-3, LFA3, ag3)
  Promoter: CMV
  Tag / fusion protein: ratCD4d3+4 (C terminal on insert); biotinylation peptide (C terminal on insert)
  Cloning method: Restriction Enzyme; 5′ cloning site NotI (not destroyed); 3′ cloning site AscI (not destroyed)
  Sequencing primers: 5′ CMW fwd
Resource information
  A portion of this plasmid was derived from a plasmid made by: pTT3 was obtained from Yves Durocher, National Research Council of Canada-Biotechnology Research Institute
Terms and licenses: Academic/Nonprofit Terms; Industry Terms: Not Available to Industry
How to cite: CD58-CD4d3+4-bio was a gift from Gavin Wright (Addgene plasmid # 73113 ; http://n2t.net/addgene:73113 ; RRID:Addgene_73113)
