[The description below was written by a language model from this plasmid's Addgene catalogue record.]
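Description:
CD58-CD4d3+4-bio is a mammalian expression plasmid built on the pTT3 backbone, with a total size of about 7.2 kb (roughly 6 kb of backbone plus the insert). It is propagated in E. coli under ampicillin selection. The record does not list the origins of replication or any mammalian selection marker, and no feature table is provided, so the finer backbone architecture cannot be described beyond what the catalogue fields state.

The payload is human CD58 (also known as LFA-3), an erythrocyte surface protein, expressed from a CMV promoter. The coding sequence sits between NotI and AscI sites, both of which are retained, so the insert can be excised or exchanged as a cassette. At its C terminus, CD58 is fused to domains 3 and 4 of rat CD4, followed by a biotinylation peptide. In this type of design, the rat CD4 domains serve as a common, antibody-detectable tag shared across a set of constructs. The biotinylation peptide allows a single biotin to be attached enzymatically, so the protein can be captured in a defined orientation on streptavidin-coated surfaces. The record does not specify which portion of CD58 is encoded, although this tag arrangement is typical of recombinant soluble ectodomain proteins.

The plasmid belongs to a collection of expression constructs for human erythrocyte surface proteins. The associated work identified basigin as a receptor essential for erythrocyte invasion by Plasmodium falciparum. This suggests that the CD58 fusion is used as one member of a recombinant protein panel for screening extracellular interactions between host red cell receptors and parasite ligands.
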