>Addgene plasmid #73113 | CD58-CD4d3+4-bio | depositor partial sequence | sequence record 136999 | CD58-CD4d3+4-bio sequence 658 bps
CACCATGGTCGCTGGATCTGATGCTGGCAGAGCCCTGGGCGTGCTGTCCGTCGTGTGCCTGCTGCACTGC
TTCGGCTTCATCAGCTGCTTCAGCCAGCAGATCTACGGCGTGGTGTACGGCAACGTGACCTTCCACGTGC
CCAGCAACGTGCCCCTGAAAGAGGTGCTCTGGAAGAAACAGAAAGACAAGGTGGCCGAGCTGGAAAACAG
CGAGTTCCGGGCCTTCAGCAGCTTCAAGAACCGGGTGTACCTGGACACCGTGTCCGGCAGCCTGACCATC
TACAACCTGACCAGCAGCGACGAGGACGAGTACGAGATGGAAAGCCCCAACATCACCGACACCATGAAGT
TCTTTCTGTACGTGCTGGAAAGCCTGCCCAGCCCTACCCTGACCTGTGCCCTGACCAACGGCAGCATCGA
GGTGCAGTGCATGATCCCCGAGCACTACAACAGCCACCGGGGCCTGATCATGTACAGCTGGGACTGCCCT
ATGGAACAGTGCAAGCGGAACAGCACCAGCATCTACTTCAAGATGGAAAACGATCTGCCCCAGAAAATCC
AGTGCACCCTGAGCAACCCCCTGTTCAACACCACCTCCAGCATCATCCTGACCACCTGTATCCCCAGCAG
CGGCCACAGCAGACACAGATACGCCCTG
