>Addgene plasmid #73113 | CD58-CD4d3+4-bio | addgene partial sequence | sequence record 140435 | rb_glob_PA_term-R 5'-CCCATATGTCCTTCCGAGTG-3'
AATTTCCTTTATTAGCCAGAGGTCGAGGTCGGGGGATCCTTAATTAATCACGTGTCTAGACTTAACGATG
ATTCCACACCATTTTCTGTGCATCCAGAATATGATGCAGTGATCCGGAATTCAACCCTTTGGATAAAACC
TGGATCTTGGAGTCCATCTTGACCTCTTCACCTTCACTCAGTAGACATTGCCACACCCCTGCTTCAGGGG
CCTGCACTTGAATCACTTTCTCCTGCCTGGAGACCCTGGCCTCCTGATTCTCCTGCTTCAAGATCAGTCT
CATCTTGGGTGAGGTGGGTCCCATCACCTCACAGGTCAAAGTGTTGCTGTCGGGCTGAGTCACTTTCATC
ACCACCAGGTTCACTTCCTGATACAGTATCCCTCTGTCCAGAGTCAGGGTCAGGTTGCCAGAACCAGCAA
ACTGAAGGGAGACCTGGGGTATCTGAAGGGTGAGTGGGAGCGTTTCGGACAGCTGGAACTTGGGGTTGCT
AGTAGACTTCTGCACAGACACCTTTTGGTTCTTTAGGGAGAAGGTGATCCAGGACTGGGAAGAAGGAGCC
TTCTCTGCCTTCCATCTCAACTCTCCCTGCAGGCTTTCCTCTCCAAGGTTGAGTGGGAAGGAGAACTCCG
CTGACTCCCCCTCACTCTTATAGGCCGTGATGGAGGTCGACGGCGCGCCCAGGGCGTATCTGTGTCTGCT
GTGGCCGCTGCTGGGGATACAGGTGGTCAGGATGATGCTGGAGGTGGTGTTGAACAGGG
