>Addgene plasmid #73113 | CD58-CD4d3+4-bio | addgene partial sequence | sequence record 140775 | pMT2-F 5'-TTGCCTTTCTCTCCACAGGT-3'
TCGCTGGATCTGATGCTGGCAGAGCCCTGGGCGTGCTGTCCGTCGTGTGCCTGCTGCACTGCTTCGGCTT
CATCAGCTGCTTCAGCCAGCAGATCTACGGCGTGGTGTACGGCAACGTGACCTTCCACGTGCCCAGCAAC
GTGCCCCTGAAAGAGGTGCTCTGGAAGAAACAGAAAGACAAGGTGGCCGAGCTGGAAAACAGCGAGTTCC
GGGCCTTCAGCAGCTTCAAGAACCGGGTGTACCTGGACACCGTGTCCGGCAGCCTGACCATCTACAACCT
GACCAGCAGCGACGAGGACGAGTACGAGATGGAAAGCCCCAACATCACCGACACCATGAAGTTCTTTCTG
TACGTGCTGGAAAGCCTGCCCAGCCCTACCCTGACCTGTGCCCTGACCAACGGCAGCATCGAGGTGCAGT
GCATGATCCCCGAGCACTACAACAGCCACCGGGGCCTGATCATGTACAGCTGGGACTGCCCTATGGAACA
GTGCAAGCGGAACAGCACCAGCATCTACTTCAAGATGGAAAACGATCTGCCCCAGAAAATCCAGTGCACC
CTGAGCAACCCCCTGTTCAACACCACCTCCAGCATCATCCTGACCACCTGTATCCCCAGCAGCGGCCACA
GCAGACACAGATACGCCCTGGGCGCGCCGTCGACCTCCATCACGGCCTATAAGAGTGAGG
